Addgene plasmid #134633: px330-UFM1 sgRNA1
Purpose: contains sgRNA targeting human UFM1 for gene knockout
Depositing lab: Yihong Ye. Depositing organization: National Institute of Diabetes & Digestive & Kidney Diseases (NIDDK). Publication: UFMylation of RPL26 links translocation-associated quality control to endoplasmic reticulum protein homeostasis. Wang L, Xu Y, Rogers H, Saidi L, Noguchi CT, Li H, Yewdell JW, Guydosh NR, Ye Y. Cell Res. 2020 Jan;30(1):5-20. doi: 10.1038/s41422-019-0236-6. Epub 2019 Oct 8. PubMed 31595041.
Backbone
  Vector backbone: pX330-U6-Chimeric_BB-CBh-hSpCas9
  Vector type: Mammalian Expression
Growth in bacteria
  Bacterial resistance: Ampicillin, 100 μg/mL
  Growth temperature: 37°C
  Growth strain: NEB Stable
  Copy number: High Copy
Gene/Insert
  Gene/Insert name: UFM1 sgRNA1
  gRNA/shRNA sequence: CTTTAAGATCACGCTGACGT
  Species: H. sapiens (human)
  Entrez Gene: UFM1 (a.k.a. BM-002, C13orf20, HLD14)
Terms and licenses: Academic/Nonprofit Terms; Industry Terms: Not Available to Industry
How to cite: px330-UFM1 sgRNA1 was a gift from Yihong Ye (Addgene plasmid # 134633 ; http://n2t.net/addgene:134633 ; RRID:Addgene_134633)
