[The description below was written by a language model from this plasmid's Addgene catalogue record and pLannotate feature annotations shown in this document.]
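Description:
px330-UFM1 sgRNA1 is an all-in-one CRISPR/Cas9 mammalian expression plasmid built on the pX330-U6-Chimeric_BB-CBh-hSpCas9 backbone, carrying a single guide RNA directed against human UFM1 (ubiquitin-fold modifier 1) for gene knockout. It is about 8.5 kb. In bacteria it replicates from a high-copy ColE1/pUC-type origin and is selected with ampicillin through the β-lactamase gene. An f1 phage origin is also present. The annotated short bom and rop fragments and a single AAV2 ITR appear to be backbone remnants. With only one ITR annotated, the record does not support use as an AAV packaging vector. No mammalian selection marker or fluorescent reporter is annotated.

The plasmid contains two expression units. In the first, the human U6 RNA polymerase III promoter drives the guide RNA. The UFM1-targeting spacer sits in the short gap between the promoter and the Streptococcus pyogenes gRNA scaffold, producing a chimeric sgRNA. A partial second scaffold fragment is annotated just downstream. In the second unit, the hybrid CBh promoter (CMV enhancer, chicken β-actin promoter and a hybrid intron) drives SpCas9, which carries a C-terminal nucleoplasmin nuclear localization signal and ends at a bGH polyadenylation signal. The automated annotation labels the N-terminal part of the coding region as a D10A "dCas9" fragment. This is probably a nearest-match artefact, since the backbone name and the stated knockout purpose point to nuclease-active Cas9, though the table alone cannot confirm this.

After transfection into human cells, co-expressed Cas9 and sgRNA cut the UFM1 locus, and error-prone repair yields disrupting indels. This produces UFM1-deficient cells for studying the UFMylation pathway, which the associated publication examines in the context of RPL26 modification and endoplasmic reticulum protein homeostasis.
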