Features (pLannotate 1.2.2; 18 found; start..end, strand, type, name):
      1..241     +  promoter       U6 promoter: RNA polymerase III promoter for human U6 snRNA
    271..346     +  misc_RNA       gRNA scaffold: guide RNA scaffold for the Streptococcus pyogenes CRISPR/Cas9 system
    353..396     +  misc_RNA       gRNA scaffold (fragment): guide RNA scaffold for the Streptococcus pyogenes CRISPR/Cas9 system
    443..728     +  enhancer       CMV enhancer: human cytomegalovirus immediate early enhancer; contains an 18-bp deletion relative to the standard CMV enhancer
    730..1007    +  promoter       chicken β-actin promoter: No description available
   1008..1235    +  intron         hybrid intron: hybrid between chicken β-actin (CBA) and minute virus of mice (MMV) introns (Gray et al., 2011)
   1373..2974    +  CDS            dCas9(N): N-terminal portion of catalytically inactive Streptococcus pyogenes dCas9 carrying the D10A mutation (Zetsche et al., 2015)
   2975..5473    +  CDS            Cas9(C): C-terminal portion of Streptococcus pyogenes Cas9 (Zetsche et al., 2015)
   5474..5521    +  CDS            nucleoplasmin NLS: bipartite nuclear localization signal from nucleoplasmin
   5555..5666    +  polyA_signal   bGH poly(A) signal: bovine growth hormone polyadenylation signal
   5771..5911    +  repeat_region  AAV2 ITR: inverted terminal repeat of adeno-associated virus serotype 2 inverted
   5916..5967    -  misc_feature   bom (fragment): basis of mobility region from pBR322
   5986..6441    +  rep_origin     f1 ori (sequence partly withheld): f1 bacteriophage origin of replication; arrow indicates direction of (+) strand synthesis
   6442..6491    -  misc_feature   bom (fragment): basis of mobility region from pBR322
   6593..6628    -  CDS            rop (fragment): Rop protein, which maintains plasmids at low copy number; rop
   6723..6827    +  promoter       AmpR promoter: bla
   6828..7688    +  CDS            AmpR: β-lactamase; bla; confers resistance to ampicillin, carbenicillin, and related antibiotics
   7859..8447    +  rep_origin     ori: high-copy-number ColE1/pMB1/pBR322/pUC origin of replication
>Addgene plasmid #134633 | px330-UFM1 sgRNA1 | addgene full sequence | sequence record 263697 | Addgene NGS Result
GAGGGCCTATTTCCCATGATTCCTTCATATTTGCATATACGATACAAGGCTGTTAGAGAGATAATTGGAA
TTAATTTGACTGTAAACACAAAGATATTAGTACAAAATACGTGACGTAGAAAGTAATAATTTCTTGGGTA
GTTTGCAGTTTTAAAATTATGTTTTAAAATGGACTATCATATGCTTACCGTAACTTGAAAGTATTTCGAT
TTCTTGGCTTTATATATCTTGTGGAAAGGACGAAACACCGCTTTAAGATCACGCTGACGTGTTTTAGAGC
TAGAAATAGCAAGTTAAAATAAGGCTAGTCCGTTATCAACTTGAAAAAGTGGCACCGAGTCGGTGCTTTT
TTGTTTTAGAGCTAGAAATAGCAAGTTAAAATAAGGCTAGTCCGTTTTTAGCGCGTGCGCCAATTCTGCA
GACAAATGGCTCTAGAGGTACCCGTTACATAACTTACGGTAAATGGCCCGCCTGGCTGACCGCCCAACGA
CCCCCGCCCATTGACGTCAATAGTAACGCCAATAGGGACTTTCCATTGACGTCAATGGGTGGAGTATTTA
CGGTAAACTGCCCACTTGGCAGTACATCAAGTGTATCATATGCCAAGTACGCCCCCTATTGACGTCAATG
ACGGTAAATGGCCCGCCTGGCATTGTGCCCAGTACATGACCTTATGGGACTTTCCTACTTGGCAGTACAT
CTACGTATTAGTCATCGCTATTACCATGGTCGAGGTGAGCCCCACGTTCTGCTTCACTCTCCCCATCTCC
CCCCCCTCCCCACCCCCAATTTTGTATTTATTTATTTTTTAATTATTTTGTGCAGCGATGGGGGCGGGGG
GGGGGGGGGGGCGCGCGCCAGGCGGGGCGGGGCGGGGCGAGGGGCGGGGCGGGGCGAGGCGGAGAGGTGC
GGCGGCAGCCAATCAGAGCGGCGCGCTCCGAAAGTTTCCTTTTATGGCGAGGCGGCGGCGGCGGCGGCCC
TATAAAAAGCGAAGCGCGCGGCGGGCGGGAGTCGCTGCGCGCTGCCTTCGCCCCGTGCCCCGCTCCGCCG
CCGCCTCGCGCCGCCCGCCCCGGCTCTGACTGACCGCGTTACTCCCACAGGTGAGCGGGCGGGACGGCCC
TTCTCCTCCGGGCTGTAATTAGCTGAGCAAGAGGTAAGGGTTTAAGGGATGGTTGGTTGGTGGGGTATTA
ATGTTTAATTACCTGGAGCACCTGCCTGAAATCACTTTTTTTCAGGTTGGACCGGTGCCACCATGGACTA
TAAGGACCACGACGGAGACTACAAGGATCATGATATTGATTACAAAGACGATGACGATAAGATGGCCCCA
AAGAAGAAGCGGAAGGTCGGTATCCACGGAGTCCCAGCAGCCGACAAGAAGTACAGCATCGGCCTGGCCA
TCGGCACCAACTCTGTGGGCTGGGCCGTGATCACCGACGAGTACAAGGTGCCCAGCAAGAAATTCAAGGT
GCTGGGCAACACCGACCGGCACAGCATCAAGAAGAACCTGATCGGAGCCCTGCTGTTCGACAGCGGCGAA
ACAGCCGAGGCCACCCGGCTGAAGAGAACCGCCAGAAGAAGATACACCAGACGGAAGAACCGGATCTGCT
ATCTGCAAGAGATCTTCAGCAACGAGATGGCCAAGGTGGACGACAGCTTCTTCCACAGACTGGAAGAGTC
CTTCCTGGTGGAAGAGGATAAGAAGCACGAGCGGCACCCCATCTTCGGCAACATCGTGGACGAGGTGGCC
TACCACGAGAAGTACCCCACCATCTACCACCTGAGAAAGAAACTGGTGGACAGCACCGACAAGGCCGACC
TGCGGCTGATCTATCTGGCCCTGGCCCACATGATCAAGTTCCGGGGCCACTTCCTGATCGAGGGCGACCT
GAACCCCGACAACAGCGACGTGGACAAGCTGTTCATCCAGCTGGTGCAGACCTACAACCAGCTGTTCGAG
GAAAACCCCATCAACGCCAGCGGCGTGGACGCCAAGGCCATCCTGTCTGCCAGACTGAGCAAGAGCAGAC
GGCTGGAAAATCTGATCGCCCAGCTGCCCGGCGAGAAGAAGAATGGCCTGTTCGGAAACCTGATTGCCCT
GAGCCTGGGCCTGACCCCCAACTTCAAGAGCAACTTCGACCTGGCCGAGGATGCCAAACTGCAGCTGAGC
AAGGACACCTACGACGACGACCTGGACAACCTGCTGGCCCAGATCGGCGACCAGTACGCCGACCTGTTTC
TGGCCGCCAAGAACCTGTCCGACGCCATCCTGCTGAGCGACATCCTGAGAGTGAACACCGAGATCACCAA
GGCCCCCCTGAGCGCCTCTATGATCAAGAGATACGACGAGCACCACCAGGACCTGACCCTGCTGAAAGCT
CTCGTGCGGCAGCAGCTGCCTGAGAAGTACAAAGAGATTTTCTTCGACCAGAGCAAGAACGGCTACGCCG
GCTACATTGACGGCGGAGCCAGCCAGGAAGAGTTCTACAAGTTCATCAAGCCCATCCTGGAAAAGATGGA
CGGCACCGAGGAACTGCTCGTGAAGCTGAACAGAGAGGACCTGCTGCGGAAGCAGCGGACCTTCGACAAC
GGCAGCATCCCCCACCAGATCCACCTGGGAGAGCTGCACGCCATTCTGCGGCGGCAGGAAGATTTTTACC
CATTCCTGAAGGACAACCGGGAAAAGATCGAGAAGATCCTGACCTTCCGCATCCCCTACTACGTGGGCCC
TCTGGCCAGGGGAAACAGCAGATTCGCCTGGATGACCAGAAAGAGCGAGGAAACCATCACCCCCTGGAAC
TTCGAGGAAGTGGTGGACAAGGGCGCTTCCGCCCAGAGCTTCATCGAGCGGATGACCAACTTCGATAAGA
ACCTGCCCAACGAGAAGGTGCTGCCCAAGCACAGCCTGCTGTACGAGTACTTCACCGTGTATAACGAGCT
GACCAAAGTGAAATACGTGACCGAGGGAATGAGAAAGCCCGCCTTCCTGAGCGGCGAGCAGAAAAAGGCC
ATCGTGGACCTGCTGTTCAAGACCAACCGGAAAGTGACCGTGAAGCAGCTGAAAGAGGACTACTTCAAGA
AAATCGAGTGCTTCGACTCCGTGGAAATCTCCGGCGTGGAAGATCGGTTCAACGCCTCCCTGGGCACATA
CCACGATCTGCTGAAAATTATCAAGGACAAGGACTTCCTGGACAATGAGGAAAACGAGGACATTCTGGAA
GATATCGTGCTGACCCTGACACTGTTTGAGGACAGAGAGATGATCGAGGAACGGCTGAAAACCTATGCCC
ACCTGTTCGACGACAAAGTGATGAAGCAGCTGAAGCGGCGGAGATACACCGGCTGGGGCAGGCTGAGCCG
GAAGCTGATCAACGGCATCCGGGACAAGCAGTCCGGCAAGACAATCCTGGATTTCCTGAAGTCCGACGGC
TTCGCCAACAGAAACTTCATGCAGCTGATCCACGACGACAGCCTGACCTTTAAAGAGGACATCCAGAAAG
CCCAGGTGTCCGGCCAGGGCGATAGCCTGCACGAGCACATTGCCAATCTGGCCGGCAGCCCCGCCATTAA
GAAGGGCATCCTGCAGACAGTGAAGGTGGTGGACGAGCTCGTGAAAGTGATGGGCCGGCACAAGCCCGAG
AACATCGTGATCGAAATGGCCAGAGAGAACCAGACCACCCAGAAGGGACAGAAGAACAGCCGCGAGAGAA
TGAAGCGGATCGAAGAGGGCATCAAAGAGCTGGGCAGCCAGATCCTGAAAGAACACCCCGTGGAAAACAC
CCAGCTGCAGAACGAGAAGCTGTACCTGTACTACCTGCAGAATGGGCGGGATATGTACGTGGACCAGGAA
CTGGACATCAACCGGCTGTCCGACTACGATGTGGACCATATCGTGCCTCAGAGCTTTCTGAAGGACGACT
CCATCGACAACAAGGTGCTGACCAGAAGCGACAAGAACCGGGGCAAGAGCGACAACGTGCCCTCCGAAGA
GGTCGTGAAGAAGATGAAGAACTACTGGCGGCAGCTGCTGAACGCCAAGCTGATTACCCAGAGAAAGTTC
GACAATCTGACCAAGGCCGAGAGAGGCGGCCTGAGCGAACTGGATAAGGCCGGCTTCATCAAGAGACAGC
TGGTGGAAACCCGGCAGATCACAAAGCACGTGGCACAGATCCTGGACTCCCGGATGAACACTAAGTACGA
CGAGAATGACAAGCTGATCCGGGAAGTGAAAGTGATCACCCTGAAGTCCAAGCTGGTGTCCGATTTCCGG
AAGGATTTCCAGTTTTACAAAGTGCGCGAGATCAACAACTACCACCACGCCCACGACGCCTACCTGAACG
CCGTCGTGGGAACCGCCCTGATCAAAAAGTACCCTAAGCTGGAAAGCGAGTTCGTGTACGGCGACTACAA
GGTGTACGACGTGCGGAAGATGATCGCCAAGAGCGAGCAGGAAATCGGCAAGGCTACCGCCAAGTACTTC
TTCTACAGCAACATCATGAACTTTTTCAAGACCGAGATTACCCTGGCCAACGGCGAGATCCGGAAGCGGC
CTCTGATCGAGACAAACGGCGAAACCGGGGAGATCGTGTGGGATAAGGGCCGGGATTTTGCCACCGTGCG
GAAAGTGCTGAGCATGCCCCAAGTGAATATCGTGAAAAAGACCGAGGTGCAGACAGGCGGCTTCAGCAAA
GAGTCTATCCTGCCCAAGAGGAACAGCGATAAGCTGATCGCCAGAAAGAAGGACTGGGACCCTAAGAAGT
ACGGCGGCTTCGACAGCCCCACCGTGGCCTATTCTGTGCTGGTGGTGGCCAAAGTGGAAAAGGGCAAGTC
CAAGAAACTGAAGAGTGTGAAAGAGCTGCTGGGGATCACCATCATGGAAAGAAGCAGCTTCGAGAAGAAT
CCCATCGACTTTCTGGAAGCCAAGGGCTACAAAGAAGTGAAAAAGGACCTGATCATCAAGCTGCCTAAGT
ACTCCCTGTTCGAGCTGGAAAACGGCCGGAAGAGAATGCTGGCCTCTGCCGGCGAACTGCAGAAGGGAAA
CGAACTGGCCCTGCCCTCCAAATATGTGAACTTCCTGTACCTGGCCAGCCACTATGAGAAGCTGAAGGGC
TCCCCCGAGGATAATGAGCAGAAACAGCTGTTTGTGGAACAGCACAAGCACTACCTGGACGAGATCATCG
AGCAGATCAGCGAGTTCTCCAAGAGAGTGATCCTGGCCGACGCTAATCTGGACAAAGTGCTGTCCGCCTA
CAACAAGCACCGGGATAAGCCCATCAGAGAGCAGGCCGAGAATATCATCCACCTGTTTACCCTGACCAAT
CTGGGAGCCCCTGCCGCCTTCAAGTACTTTGACACCACCATCGACCGGAAGAGGTACACCAGCACCAAAG
AGGTGCTGGACGCCACCCTGATCCACCAGAGCATCACCGGCCTGTACGAGACACGGATCGACCTGTCTCA
GCTGGGAGGCGACAAAAGGCCGGCGGCCACGAAAAAGGCCGGCCAGGCAAAAAAGAAAAAGTAAGAATTC
CTAGAGCTCGCTGATCAGCCTCGACTGTGCCTTCTAGTTGCCAGCCATCTGTTGTTTGCCCCTCCCCCGT
GCCTTCCTTGACCCTGGAAGGTGCCACTCCCACTGTCCTTTCCTAATAAAATGAGGAAATTGCATCGCAT
TGTCTGAGTAGGTGTCATTCTATTCTGGGGGGTGGGGTGGGGCAGGACAGCAAGGGGGAGGATTGGGAAG
AGAATAGCAGGCATGCTGGGGAGCGGCCGCAGGAACCCCTAGTGATGGAGTTGGCCACTCCCTCTCTGCG
CGCTCGCTCGCTCACTGAGGCCGGGCGACCAAAGGTCGCCCGACGCCCGGGCTTTGCCCGGGCGGCCTCA
GTGAGCGAGCGAGCGCGCAGCTGCCTGCAGGGGCGCCTGATGCGGTATTTTCTCCTTACGCATCTGTGCG
GTATTTCACACCGCATA
[95 nt withheld, positions 5968-6062]
T
[46 nt withheld, positions 6064-6109]
C
[141 nt withheld, positions 6111-6251]
CCTTTGACGTTGGAGTCCACGTTCTTT
[37 nt withheld, positions 6279-6315]
ACTCTATCTCGGGCTATTCTTTTGATTTATAAGGGATTTTGCCGATTTCGGTCTATTGGTTAAAAAATGA
GCTGATTTAACAAAAATTTAACGCGAATTTTAACAAAATATTAACGTTTACAATTTTATGGTGCACTCTC
AGTACAATCTGCTCTGATGCCGCATAGTTAAGCCAGCCCCGACACCCGCCAACACCCGCTGACGCGCCCT
GACGGGCTTGTCTGCTCCCGGCATCCGCTTACAGACAAGCTGTGACCGTCTCCGGGAGCTGCATGTGTCA
GAGGTTTTCACCGTCATCACCGAAACGCGCGAGACGAAAGGGCCTCGTGATACGCCTATTTTTATAGGTT
AATGTCATGATAATAATGGTTTCTTAGACGTCAGGTGGCACTTTTCGGGGAAATGTGCGCGGAACCCCTA
TTTGTTTATTTTTCTAAATACATTCAAATATGTATCCGCTCATGAGACAATAACCCTGATAAATGCTTCA
ATAATATTGAAAAAGGAAGAGTATGAGTATTCAACATTTCCGTGTCGCCCTTATTCCCTTTTTTGCGGCA
TTTTGCCTTCCTGTTTTTGCTCACCCAGAAACGCTGGTGAAAGTAAAAGATGCTGAAGATCAGTTGGGTG
CACGAGTGGGTTACATCGAACTGGATCTCAACAGCGGTAAGATCCTTGAGAGTTTTCGCCCCGAAGAACG
TTTTCCAATGATGAGCACTTTTAAAGTTCTGCTATGTGGCGCGGTATTATCCCGTATTGACGCCGGGCAA
GAGCAACTCGGTCGCCGCATACACTATTCTCAGAATGACTTGGTTGAGTACTCACCAGTCACAGAAAAGC
ATCTTACGGATGGCATGACAGTAAGAGAATTATGCAGTGCTGCCATAACCATGAGTGATAACACTGCGGC
CAACTTACTTCTGACAACGATCGGAGGACCGAAGGAGCTAACCGCTTTTTTGCACAACATGGGGGATCAT
GTAACTCGCCTTGATCGTTGGGAACCGGAGCTGAATGAAGCCATACCAAACGACGAGCGTGACACCACGA
TGCCTGTAGCAATGGCAACAACGTTGCGCAAACTATTAACTGGCGAACTACTTACTCTAGCTTCCCGGCA
ACAATTAATAGACTGGATGGAGGCGGATAAAGTTGCAGGACCACTTCTGCGCTCGGCCCTTCCGGCTGGC
TGGTTTATTGCTGATAAATCTGGAGCCGGTGAGCGTGGAAGCCGCGGTATCATTGCAGCACTGGGGCCAG
ATGGTAAGCCCTCCCGTATCGTAGTTATCTACACGACGGGGAGTCAGGCAACTATGGATGAACGAAATAG
ACAGATCGCTGAGATAGGTGCCTCACTGATTAAGCATTGGTAACTGTCAGACCAAGTTTACTCATATATA
CTTTAGATTGATTTAAAACTTCATTTTTAATTTAAAAGGATCTAGGTGAAGATCCTTTTTGATAATCTCA
TGACCAAAATCCCTTAACGTGAGTTTTCGTTCCACTGAGCGTCAGACCCCGTAGAAAAGATCAAAGGATC
TTCTTGAGATCCTTTTTTTCTGCGCGTAATCTGCTGCTTGCAAACAAAAAAACCACCGCTACCAGCGGTG
GTTTGTTTGCCGGATCAAGAGCTACCAACTCTTTTTCCGAAGGTAACTGGCTTCAGCAGAGCGCAGATAC
CAAATACTGTTCTTCTAGTGTAGCCGTAGTTAGGCCACCACTTCAAGAACTCTGTAGCACCGCCTACATA
CCTCGCTCTGCTAATCCTGTTACCAGTGGCTGCTGCCAGTGGCGATAAGTCGTGTCTTACCGGGTTGGAC
TCAAGACGATAGTTACCGGATAAGGCGCAGCGGTCGGGCTGAACGGGGGGTTCGTGCACACAGCCCAGCT
TGGAGCGAACGACCTACACCGAACTGAGATACCTACAGCGTGAGCTATGAGAAAGCGCCACGCTTCCCGA
AGGGAGAAAGGCGGACAGGTATCCGGTAAGCGGCAGGGTCGGAACAGGAGAGCGCACGAGGGAGCTTCCA
GGGGGAAACGCCTGGTATCTTTATAGTCCTGTCGGGTTTCGCCACCTCTGACTTGAGCGTCGATTTTTGT
GATGCTCGTCAGGGGGGCGGAGCCTATGGAAAAACGCCAGCAACGCGGCCTTTTTACGGTTCCTGGCCTT
TTGCTGGCCTTTTGCTCACATGT
