>Addgene plasmid #134633 | px330-UFM1 sgRNA1 | depositor partial sequence | sequence record 258827 | UFM1 sgRNA
CTTTAAGATCACGCTGACGT
